Addgene plasmid #170191: R620-M05-303: CMV51p> TPAss-SARS-CoV-2 S-RBD(319-541)-His6 K417N/E484K/N501Y
Purpose: Mammalian expression of SARS-CoV-2 spike receptor-binding domain (RBD), triple mutant from B.1.351 variant
Depositing lab: Dominic Esposito. Depositing organization: Frederick National Laboratory. Publication: Improved production of SARS-CoV-2 spike receptor-binding domain (RBD) for serology assays. Mehalko J, Drew M, Snead K, Denson JP, Wall V, Taylor T, Sadtler K, Messing S, Gillette W, Esposito D. Protein Expr Purif. 2021 Mar;179:105802. doi: 10.1016/j.pep.2020.105802. Epub 2020 Nov 25. PubMed 33248226.
Backbone
  Vector backbone: pDest-303
  Vector type: Mammalian Expression
  Selectable markers: Neomycin (select with G418)
Growth in bacteria
  Bacterial resistance: Ampicillin, 100 μg/mL
  Growth temperature: 37°C
  Growth strain: DH5alpha
  Copy number: High Copy
Gene/Insert
  Gene/Insert name: SARS-CoV-2 RBD
  Species: SARS-CoV-2
  Mutation: K417N, E484K, N501Y
  Entrez Gene: S (a.k.a. GU280_gp02, spike glycoprotein)
  Promoter: CMV51
  Tag / fusion protein: His6 (C terminal on insert)
  Cloning method: Gateway Cloning
Terms and licenses: Academic/Nonprofit Terms; Industry Terms: Not Available to Industry
Depositor comments: DNA sequence optimized for mammalian expression
How to cite: R620-M05-303: CMV51p> TPAss-SARS-CoV-2 S-RBD(319-541)-His6 K417N/E484K/N501Y was a gift from Dominic Esposito (Addgene plasmid # 170191 ; http://n2t.net/addgene:170191 ; RRID:Addgene_170191)
