[The description below was written by a language model from this plasmid's Addgene catalogue record and pLannotate feature annotations shown in this document.]
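Description:
R620-M05-303 is a mammalian expression plasmid of about 8.1 kb, built by Gateway recombination into the pDest-303 backbone, for producing a secreted, His-tagged receptor-binding domain (RBD) of the SARS-CoV-2 spike glycoprotein. In E. coli it is maintained at high copy through a ColE1/pUC-type origin and selected with ampicillin via the β-lactamase gene. An f1 origin and remnants of a lac promoter/operator region are also annotated. For mammalian cells, an SV40 early promoter drives a neomycin phosphotransferase cassette ending in an SV40 poly(A) signal, allowing G418 selection. The backbone also carries the Epstein-Barr virus oriP element, which supports episomal retention in cells that supply EBNA1; the record lists no EBNA1 gene on the plasmid itself.

The expression cassette runs from the CMV enhancer and immediate-early promoter (the catalogue calls this promoter CMV51) through the coding region to a bovine growth hormone polyadenylation signal. An attB4 site and short attL1- and attL2-like annotations bracket the promoter and insert, consistent with a multi-fragment Gateway assembly. According to the construct name, the open reading frame begins with a "TPAss" element, presumably a tissue plasminogen activator-type secretion signal, though the record does not spell this out. This is followed by spike residues 319–541 and a C-terminal His6 tag for affinity purification. The coding sequence is optimized for mammalian expression and carries the K417N, E484K and N501Y substitutions of the B.1.351 variant. The depositor and sequencing-derived records differ by one nucleotide in length and show the same features in different circular numbering. The associated work concerns improved RBD production for serology assays.
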