Features (pLannotate 1.2.2; 23 found; start..end, strand, type, name):
    204..1993    -  rep_origin     oriP: Epstein-Barr virus oriP replication origin (Yates et al., 2000)
   2014..2066    -  misc_feature   bom (fragment): basis of mobility region from pBR322
   2199..2219    +  protein_bind   attB4: mutant version of attB; core recombination site for the Gateway® BP reaction BP Clonase™
   2230..2533    +  enhancer       CMV enhancer: human cytomegalovirus immediate early enhancer
   2535..2734    +  promoter       CMV promoter: human cytomegalovirus (CMV) immediate early promoter
   2804..2821    +  protein_bind   attL1 (fragment): mutant version of attL; recombination site for the Gateway® LR reaction LR Clonase™
   2863..3540    +  CDS            S (fragment): SPIKE_SARS2 - Experimental evidence at protein level: Swiss-Prot protein existence level 1. [Spike glycoprotein]: May down-regulate host tetherin (BST2) by lysosomal degradation, thereby counteracting its antiviral activity. From Severe acute respiratory syndrome coronavirus 2 (2019-nCoV) (SARS-CoV-2).
   3566..3583    -  protein_bind   attL2 (fragment): mutant version of attL; recombination site for the Gateway® LR reaction LR Clonase™
   3646..3664    -  promoter       SP6 promoter: promoter for bacteriophage SP6 RNA polymerase
   3690..3914    +  polyA_signal   bGH poly(A) signal: bovine growth hormone polyadenylation signal
   3918..3939    +  promoter       SV40 promoter (fragment): SV40 enhancer and early promoter
   3960..4388    +  rep_origin     f1 ori (sequence partly withheld): f1 bacteriophage origin of replication; arrow indicates direction of (+) strand synthesis
   4402..4732    +  promoter       SV40 promoter: SV40 enhancer and early promoter
   4799..5590    +  CDS            neo: KKA2_KLEPN - Also known as kan, nptII. Experimental evidence at protein level: Swiss-Prot protein existence level 1. Resistance to kanamycin, neomycin, paromomycin, ribostamycin, butirosin and gentamicin B. From Klebsiella pneumoniae.
   5614..5772    +  CDS            ble (fragment): BLE_KLEPN - Experimental evidence at protein level: Swiss-Prot protein existence level 1. Binding protein with a strong affinity to the bleomycin family of antibiotics. Binds to CL990; an antimitotic-antibiotic compound. From Klebsiella pneumoniae.
   5767..5888    +  polyA_signal   SV40 poly(A) signal: SV40 polyadenylation signal
   5961..5977    -  protein_bind   lac operator: The lac repressor binds to the lac operator to inhibit transcription in E. coli. This inhibition can be relieved by adding lactose or isopropyl-β-D-thiogalactopyranoside (IPTG). lac repressor encoded by lacI
   5985..6015    -  promoter       lac promoter: promoter for the E. coli lac operon
   6030..6051    -  protein_bind   CAP binding site: CAP binding activates transcription in the presence of cAMP. E. coli catabolite activator protein
   6064..6156    -  CDS            lacI (fragment): lac repressor; lacI; The lac repressor binds to the lac operator to inhibit transcription in E. coli. This inhibition can be relieved by adding lactose or isopropyl-β-D-thiogalactopyranoside (IPTG).
   6339..6927    -  rep_origin     ori: high-copy-number ColE1/pMB1/pBR322/pUC origin of replication
   7098..7958    -  CDS            AmpR: β-lactamase; bla; confers resistance to ampicillin, carbenicillin, and related antibiotics
   7959..8063    -  promoter       AmpR promoter: bla
>Addgene plasmid #170191 | R620-M05-303: CMV51p> TPAss-SARS-CoV-2 S-RBD(319-541)-His6 K417N/E484K/N501Y | depositor full sequence | sequence record 329957 | R620-M05-303: CMV51p> TPAss-SARS-CoV-2 S-RBD(319-541)-His6 K417N/E484K/N501Y sequence 8094 bps
GACGGATCGGGAGATCCGCCTTTATGTGTAACTCTTGGCTGAAGCTCTTACACCAATGCTGGGGGACATG
TACCTCCCAGGGGCCCAGGAAGACTACGGGAGGCTACACCAACGTCAATCAGAGGGGCCTGTGTAGCTAC
CGATAAGCGGACCCTCAAGAGGGCATTAGCAATAGTGTTTATAAGGCCCCCTTGTTAACCCTAAACGGGT
AGCATATGCTTCCCGGGTAGTAGTATATACTATCCAGACTAACCCTAATTCAATAGCATATGTTACCCAA
CGGGAAGCATATGCTATCGAATTAGGGTTAGTAAAAGGGTCCTAAGGAACAGCGATATCTCCCACCCCAT
GAGCTGTCACGGTTTTATTTACATGGGGTCAGGATTCCACGAGGGTAGTGAACCATTTTAGTCACAAGGG
CAGTGGCTGAAGATCAAGGAGCGGGCAGTGAACTCTCCTGAATCTTCGCCTGCTTCTTCATTCTCCTTCG
TTTAGCTAATAGAATAACTGCTGAGTTGTGAACAGTAAGGTGTATGTGAGGTGCTCGAAAACAAGGTTTC
AGGTGACGCCCCCAGAATAAAATTTGGACGGGGGGTTCAGTGGTGGCATTGTGCTATGACACCAATATAA
CCCTCACAAACCCCTTGGGCAATAAATACTAGTGTAGGAATGAAACATTCTGAATATCTTTAACAATAGA
AATCCATGGGGTGGGGACAAGCCGTAAAGACTGGATGTCCATCTCACACGAATTTATGGCTATGGGCAAC
ACATAATCCTAGTGCAATATGATACTGGGGTTATTAAGATGTGTCCCAGGCAGGGACCAAGACAGGTGAA
CCATGTTGTTACACTCTATTTGTAACAAGGGGAAAGAGAGTGGACGCCGACAGCAGCGGACTCCACTGGT
TGTCTCTAACACCCCCGAAAATTAAACGGGGCTCCACGCCAATGGGGCCCATAAACAAAGACAAGTGGCC
ACTCTTTTTTTTGAAATTGTGGAGTGGGGGCACGCGTCAGCCCCCACACGCCGCCCTGCGGTTTTGGACT
GTAAAATAAGGGTGTAATAACTTGGCTGATTGTAACCCCGCTAACCACTGCGGTCAAACCACTTGCCCAC
AAAACCACTAATGGCACCCCGGGGAATACCTGCATAAGTAGGTGGGCGGGCCAAGATAGGGGCGCGATTG
CTGCGATCTGGAGGACAAATTACACACACTTGCGCCTGAGCGCCAAGCACAGGGTTGTTGGTCCTCATAT
TCACGAGGTCGCTGAGAGCACGGTGGGCTAATGTTGCCATGGGTAGCATATACTACCCAAATATCTGGAT
AGCATATGCTATCCTAATCTATATCTGGGTAGCATAGGCTATCCTAATCTATATCTGGGTAGCATATGCT
ATCCTAATCTATATCTGGGTAGTATATGCTATCCTAATTTATATCTGGGTAGCATAGGCTATCCTAATCT
ATATCTGGGTAGCATATGCTATCCTAATCTATATCTGGGTAGTATATGCTATCCTAATCTGTATCCGGGT
AGCATATGCTATCCTAATAGAGATTAGGGTAGTATATGCTATCCTAATTTATATCTGGGTAGCATATACT
ACCCAAATATCTGGATAGCATATGCTATCCTAATCTATATCTGGGTAGCATATGCTATCCTAATCTATAT
CTGGGTAGCATAGGCTATCCTAATCTATATCTGGGTAGCATATGCTATCCTAATCTATATCTGGGTAGTA
TATGCTATCCTAATTTATATCTGGGTAGCATAGGCTATCCTAATCTATATCTGGGTAGCATATGCTATCC
TAATCTATATCTGGGTAGTATATGCTATCCTAATCTGTATCCGGGTAGCATATGCTATCCTCATGCATAT
ACAGTCAGCATATGATACCCAGTAGTAGAGTGGGAGTGCTATCCTTTGCATATGCCGCCACCTCCCAAGG
GGGCGTGAATTTTCGCTGCTTGTCCTTTTCCTGCTGGGGATCTCCCGATCCCCTATGGTGCACTCTCAGT
ACAATCTGCTCTGATGCCGCATAGTTAAGCCAGTATCTGCTCCCTGCTTGTGTGTTGGAGGTCGCTGAGT
AGTGCGCGAGCAAAATTTAAGCTACAACAAGGCAAGGCTTGACCGACAATTGCATGAAGAATCTGCTTAG
GGTTAGGCGTTTTGCGCTGCTTCGATCACAACTTTGTATAGAAAAGTTGGCCCTGCAGGCGTTACATAAC
TTACGGTAAATGGCCCGCCTGGCTGACCGCCCAACGACCCCCGCCCATTGACGTCAATAATGACGTATGT
TCCCATAGTAACGCCAATAGGGACTTTCCATTGACGTCAATGGGTGGAGTATTTACGGTAAACTGCCCAC
TTGGCAGTACATCAAGTGTATCATATGCCAAGTCCGCCCCCTATTGACGTCAATGACGGTAAATGGCCCG
CCTGGCATTATGCCCAGTACATGACCTTACGGGACTTTCCTACTTGGCAGTACATCTACGTATTAGTCAT
CGCTATTACCATGGTGATGCGGTTTTGGCAGTACACCAATGGGCGTGGATAGCGGTTTGACTCACGGGGA
TTTCCAAGTCTCCACCCCATTGACGTCAATGGGAGTTTGTTTTGGCACCAAAATCAACGGGACTTTCCAA
AATGTCGTAATAACCCCGCCCCGTTGACGCAAATGGGCGGTAGGCGTGTACGGTGGGAGGTCTATATAAG
CAGAGCTCGTTTAGTGAACCGTCAGATCGCCTGGAGACGCCATCCACGCTGTTTTGACCTCCATAGAAGA
CAACAACTTTGTACAAAAAAGTTGGCACCATGTTCGTGTTTCTCGTCCTGCTGCCACTCGTGTCCAGCCA
GAGGGTGCAGCCGACCGAATCCATCGTGCGCTTCCCTAACATCACCAATCTGTGCCCGTTCGGGGAGGTG
TTCAACGCTACCCGGTTCGCCTCGGTCTACGCCTGGAACCGGAAGCGGATTTCCAACTGCGTCGCGGACT
ACTCAGTGTTGTACAACTCCGCCTCTTTTTCCACTTTCAAATGCTACGGGGTGTCGCCCACAAAGCTGAA
TGATCTGTGCTTTACCAACGTGTACGCCGACTCGTTCGTGATCAGAGGAGATGAGGTCCGGCAGATTGCA
CCTGGCCAGACCGGAAACATCGCGGATTACAACTATAAGCTGCCCGACGACTTCACCGGCTGCGTGATTG
CTTGGAACTCCAACAACCTGGACAGCAAAGTCGGCGGAAACTACAACTACCTGTACCGGCTGTTCCGCAA
GTCCAACCTGAAGCCGTTCGAGCGGGACATCTCCACGGAAATCTACCAGGCCGGATCGACCCCATGCAAC
GGCGTGAAGGGGTTCAACTGTTATTTCCCCTTGCAATCCTACGGATTCCAGCCAACTTACGGGGTCGGCT
ACCAGCCTTACCGCGTGGTGGTGCTTTCGTTTGAACTGCTCCATGCACCCGCCACTGTGTGCGGCCCGAA
GAAGTCCACCAATCTGGTCAAGAACAAATGCGTGAACTTCCACCATCATCACCACCACTAATCAACTTTC
TTGTACAAAGTTGTGAAATTCTGCAGATATCCATCACACTGGCGGCCGCTCGAGCATGCATCTAGAGGGC
CCTATTCTATAGTGTCACCTAAATGCTAGAGCTCGCTGATCAGCCTCGACTGTGCCTTCTAGTTGCCAGC
CATCTGTTGTTTGCCCCTCCCCCGTGCCTTCCTTGACCCTGGAAGGTGCCACTCCCACTGTCCTTTCCTA
ATAAAATGAGGAAATTGCATCGCATTGTCTGAGTAGGTGTCATTCTATTCTGGGGGGTGGGGTGGGGCAG
GACAGCAAGGGGGAGGATTGGGAAGACAATAGCAGGCATGCTGGGGATGCGGTGGGCTCTATGGCTTCTG
AGGCGGAAAGAACCAGCTGGGGCTCTAGGGGGTATCCCC
[124 nt withheld, positions 3960-4083]
C
[32 nt withheld, positions 4085-4116]
CA
[57 nt withheld, positions 4119-4175]
A
[49 nt withheld, positions 4177-4225]
CCTTTGACGTTGGAGTCCACGTTCTTT
[37 nt withheld, positions 4253-4289]
ACCCTATCTCGGTCTATTCTTTTGATTTATAAGGGATTTTGGGGATTTCGGCCTATTGGTTAAAAAATGA
GCTGATTTAACAAAAATTTAACGCGAATTAATTCTGTGGAATGTGTGTCAGTTAGGGTGTGGAAAGTCCC
CAGGCTCCCCAGGCAGGCAGAAGTATGCAAAGCATGCATCTCAATTAGTCAGCAACCAGGTGTGGAAAGT
CCCCAGGCTCCCCAGCAGGCAGAAGTATGCAAAGCATGCATCTCAATTAGTCAGCAACCATAGTCCCGCC
CCTAACTCCGCCCATCCCGCCCCTAACTCCGCCCAGTTCCGCCCATTCTCCGCCCCATGGCTGACTAATT
TTTTTTATTTATGCAGAGGCCGAGGCCGCCTCTGCCTCTGAGCTATTCCAGAAGTAGTGAGGAGGCTTTT
TTGGAGGCCTAGGCTTTTGCAAAAAGCTCCCGGGAGCTTGTATATCCATTTTCGGATCTGATCAAGAGAC
AGGATGAGGATCGTTTCGCATGATTGAACAAGATGGATTGCACGCAGGTTCTCCGGCCGCTTGGGTGGAG
AGGCTATTCGGCTATGACTGGGCACAACAGACAATCGGCTGCTCTGATGCCGCCGTGTTCCGGCTGTCAG
CGCAGGGGCGCCCGGTTCTTTTTGTCAAGACCGACCTGTCCGGTGCCCTGAATGAACTGCAGGACGAGGC
AGCGCGGCTATCGTGGCTGGCCACGACGGGCGTTCCTTGCGCAGCTGTGCTCGACGTTGTCACTGAAGCG
GGAAGGGACTGGCTGCTATTGGGCGAAGTGCCGGGGCAGGATCTCCTGTCATCTCACCTTGCTCCTGCCG
AGAAAGTATCCATCATGGCTGATGCAATGCGGCGGCTGCATACGCTTGATCCGGCTACCTGCCCATTCGA
CCACCAAGCGAAACATCGCATCGAGCGAGCACGTACTCGGATGGAAGCCGGTCTTGTCGATCAGGATGAT
CTGGACGAAGAGCATCAGGGGCTCGCGCCAGCCGAACTGTTCGCCAGGCTCAAGGCGCGCATGCCCGACG
GCGAGGATCTCGTCGTGACCCATGGCGATGCCTGCTTGCCGAATATCATGGTGGAAAATGGCCGCTTTTC
TGGATTCATCGACTGTGGCCGGCTGGGTGTGGCGGACCGCTATCAGGACATAGCGTTGGCTACCCGTGAT
ATTGCTGAAGAGCTTGGCGGCGAATGGGCTGACCGCTTCCTCGTGCTTTACGGTATCGCCGCTCCCGATT
CGCAGCGCATCGCCTTCTATCGCCTTCTTGACGAGTTCTTCTGAGCGGGACTCTGGGGTTCGAAATGACC
GACCAAGCGACGCCCAACCTGCCATCACGAGATTTCGATTCCACCGCCGCCTTCTATGAAAGGTTGGGCT
TCGGAATCGTTTTCCGGGACGCCGGCTGGATGATCCTCCAGCGCGGGGATCTCATGCTGGAGTTCTTCGC
CCACCCCAACTTGTTTATTGCAGCTTATAATGGTTACAAATAAAGCAATAGCATCACAAATTTCACAAAT
AAAGCATTTTTTTCACTGCATTCTAGTTGTGGTTTGTCCAAACTCATCAATGTATCTTATCATGTCTGTA
TACCGTCGACCTCTAGCTAGAGCTTGGCGTAATCATGGTCATAGCTGTTTCCTGTGTGAAATTGTTATCC
GCTCACAATTCCACACAACATACGAGCCGGAAGCATAAAGTGTAAAGCCTGGGGTGCCTAATGAGTGAGC
TAACTCACATTAATTGCGTTGCGCTCACTGCCCGCTTTCCAGTCGGGAAACCTGTCGTGCCAGCTGCATT
AATGAATCGGCCAACGCGCGGGGAGAGGCGGTTTGCGTATTGGGCGCTCTTCCGCTTCCTCGCTCACTGA
CTCGCTGCGCTCGGTCGTTCGGCTGCGGCGAGCGGTATCAGCTCACTCAAAGGCGGTAATACGGTTATCC
ACAGAATCAGGGGATAACGCAGGAAAGAACATGTGAGCAAAAGGCCAGCAAAAGGCCAGGAACCGTAAAA
AGGCCGCGTTGCTGGCGTTTTTCCATAGGCTCCGCCCCCCTGACGAGCATCACAAAAATCGACGCTCAAG
TCAGAGGTGGCGAAACCCGACAGGACTATAAAGATACCAGGCGTTTCCCCCTGGAAGCTCCCTCGTGCGC
TCTCCTGTTCCGACCCTGCCGCTTACCGGATACCTGTCCGCCTTTCTCCCTTCGGGAAGCGTGGCGCTTT
CTCAATGCTCACGCTGTAGGTATCTCAGTTCGGTGTAGGTCGTTCGCTCCAAGCTGGGCTGTGTGCACGA
ACCCCCCGTTCAGCCCGACCGCTGCGCCTTATCCGGTAACTATCGTCTTGAGTCCAACCCGGTAAGACAC
GACTTATCGCCACTGGCAGCAGCCACTGGTAACAGGATTAGCAGAGCGAGGTATGTAGGCGGTGCTACAG
AGTTCTTGAAGTGGTGGCCTAACTACGGCTACACTAGAAGGACAGTATTTGGTATCTGCGCTCTGCTGAA
GCCAGTTACCTTCGGAAAAAGAGTTGGTAGCTCTTGATCCGGCAAACAAACCACCGCTGGTAGCGGTGGT
TTTTTTGTTTGCAAGCAGCAGATTACGCGCAGAAAAAAAGGATCTCAAGAAGATCCTTTGATCTTTTCTA
CGGGGTCTGACGCTCAGTGGAACGAAAACTCACGTTAAGGGATTTTGGTCATGAGATTATCAAAAAGGAT
CTTCACCTAGATCCTTTTAAATTAAAAATGAAGTTTTAAATCAATCTAAAGTATATATGAGTAAACTTGG
TCTGACAGTTACCAATGCTTAATCAGTGAGGCACCTATCTCAGCGATCTGTCTATTTCGTTCATCCATAG
TTGCCTGACTCCCCGTCGTGTAGATAACTACGATACGGGAGGGCTTACCATCTGGCCCCAGTGCTGCAAT
GATACCGCGAGACCCACGCTCACCGGCTCCAGATTTATCAGCAATAAACCAGCCAGCCGGAAGGGCCGAG
CGCAGAAGTGGTCCTGCAACTTTATCCGCCTCCATCCAGTCTATTAATTGTTGCCGGGAAGCTAGAGTAA
GTAGTTCGCCAGTTAATAGTTTGCGCAACGTTGTTGCCATTGCTACAGGCATCGTGGTGTCACGCTCGTC
GTTTGGTATGGCTTCATTCAGCTCCGGTTCCCAACGATCAAGGCGAGTTACATGATCCCCCATGTTGTGC
AAAAAAGCGGTTAGCTCCTTCGGTCCTCCGATCGTTGTCAGAAGTAAGTTGGCCGCAGTGTTATCACTCA
TGGTTATGGCAGCACTGCATAATTCTCTTACTGTCATGCCATCCGTAAGATGCTTTTCTGTGACTGGTGA
GTACTCAACCAAGTCATTCTGAGAATAGTGTATGCGGCGACCGAGTTGCTCTTGCCCGGCGTCAATACGG
GATAATACCGCGCCACATAGCAGAACTTTAAAAGTGCTCATCATTGGAAAACGTTCTTCGGGGCGAAAAC
TCTCAAGGATCTTACCGCTGTTGAGATCCAGTTCGATGTAACCCACTCGTGCACCCAACTGATCTTCAGC
ATCTTTTACTTTCACCAGCGTTTCTGGGTGAGCAAAAACAGGAAGGCAAAATGCCGCAAAAAAGGGAATA
AGGGCGACACGGAAATGTTGAATACTCATACTCTTCCTTTTTCAATATTATTGAAGCATTTATCAGGGTT
ATTGTCTCATGAGCGGATACATATTTGAATGTATTTAGAAAAATAAACAAATAGGGGTTCCGCGCACATT
TCCCCGAAAAGTGCCACCTGACGTC
