Features (pLannotate 1.2.2; 23 found; start..end, strand, type, name):
    554..606     -  misc_feature   bom (fragment): basis of mobility region from pBR322
    739..759     +  protein_bind   attB4: mutant version of attB; core recombination site for the Gateway® BP reaction BP Clonase™
    770..1073    +  enhancer       CMV enhancer: human cytomegalovirus immediate early enhancer
   1075..1274    +  promoter       CMV promoter: human cytomegalovirus (CMV) immediate early promoter
   1344..1361    +  protein_bind   attL1 (fragment): mutant version of attL; recombination site for the Gateway® LR reaction LR Clonase™
   1403..2080    +  CDS            S (fragment): SPIKE_SARS2 - Experimental evidence at protein level: Swiss-Prot protein existence level 1. [Spike glycoprotein]: May down-regulate host tetherin (BST2) by lysosomal degradation, thereby counteracting its antiviral activity. From Severe acute respiratory syndrome coronavirus 2 (2019-nCoV) (SARS-CoV-2).
   2106..2123    -  protein_bind   attL2 (fragment): mutant version of attL; recombination site for the Gateway® LR reaction LR Clonase™
   2186..2204    -  promoter       SP6 promoter: promoter for bacteriophage SP6 RNA polymerase
   2230..2454    +  polyA_signal   bGH poly(A) signal: bovine growth hormone polyadenylation signal
   2458..2479    +  promoter       SV40 promoter (fragment): SV40 enhancer and early promoter
   2500..2928    +  rep_origin     f1 ori (sequence partly withheld): f1 bacteriophage origin of replication; arrow indicates direction of (+) strand synthesis
   2942..3271    +  promoter       SV40 promoter: SV40 enhancer and early promoter
   3338..4129    +  CDS            neo: KKA2_KLEPN - Also known as kan, nptII. Experimental evidence at protein level: Swiss-Prot protein existence level 1. Resistance to kanamycin, neomycin, paromomycin, ribostamycin, butirosin and gentamicin B. From Klebsiella pneumoniae.
   4153..4311    +  CDS            ble (fragment): BLE_KLEPN - Experimental evidence at protein level: Swiss-Prot protein existence level 1. Binding protein with a strong affinity to the bleomycin family of antibiotics. Binds to CL990; an antimitotic-antibiotic compound. From Klebsiella pneumoniae.
   4306..4427    +  polyA_signal   SV40 poly(A) signal: SV40 polyadenylation signal
   4500..4516    -  protein_bind   lac operator: The lac repressor binds to the lac operator to inhibit transcription in E. coli. This inhibition can be relieved by adding lactose or isopropyl-β-D-thiogalactopyranoside (IPTG). lac repressor encoded by lacI
   4524..4554    -  promoter       lac promoter: promoter for the E. coli lac operon
   4569..4590    -  protein_bind   CAP binding site: CAP binding activates transcription in the presence of cAMP. E. coli catabolite activator protein
   4603..4695    -  CDS            lacI (fragment): lac repressor; lacI; The lac repressor binds to the lac operator to inhibit transcription in E. coli. This inhibition can be relieved by adding lactose or isopropyl-β-D-thiogalactopyranoside (IPTG).
   4878..5466    -  rep_origin     ori: high-copy-number ColE1/pMB1/pBR322/pUC origin of replication
   5637..6497    -  CDS            AmpR: β-lactamase; bla; confers resistance to ampicillin, carbenicillin, and related antibiotics
   6498..6602    -  promoter       AmpR promoter: bla
   6837..533     -  rep_origin     oriP (across the origin): Epstein-Barr virus oriP replication origin (Yates et al., 2000)
>Addgene plasmid #170191 | R620-M05-303: CMV51p> TPAss-SARS-CoV-2 S-RBD(319-541)-His6 K417N/E484K/N501Y | addgene full sequence | sequence record 334254 | Addgene NGS Result
ATCCTAATCTATATCTGGGTAGCATATGCTATCCTAATCTATATCTGGGTAGTATATGCTATCCTAATCT
GTATCCGGGTAGCATATGCTATCCTAATAGAGATTAGGGTAGTATATGCTATCCTAATTTATATCTGGGT
AGCATATACTACCCAAATATCTGGATAGCATATGCTATCCTAATCTATATCTGGGTAGCATATGCTATCC
TAATCTATATCTGGGTAGCATAGGCTATCCTAATCTATATCTGGGTAGCATATGCTATCCTAATCTATAT
CTGGGTAGTATATGCTATCCTAATTTATATCTGGGTAGCATAGGCTATCCTAATCTATATCTGGGTAGCA
TATGCTATCCTAATCTATATCTGGGTAGTATATGCTATCCTAATCTGTATCCGGGTAGCATATGCTATCC
TCATGCATATACAGTCAGCATATGATACCCAGTAGTAGAGTGGGAGTGCTATCCTTTGCATATGCCGCCA
CCTCCCAAGGGGGCGTGAATTTTCGCTGCTTGTCCTTTTCCTGCTGGGGATCTCCCGATCCCCTATGGTG
CACTCTCAGTACAATCTGCTCTGATGCCGCATAGTTAAGCCAGTATCTGCTCCCTGCTTGTGTGTTGGAG
GTCGCTGAGTAGTGCGCGAGCAAAATTTAAGCTACAACAAGGCAAGGCTTGACCGACAATTGCATGAAGA
ATCTGCTTAGGGTTAGGCGTTTTGCGCTGCTTCGATCACAACTTTGTATAGAAAAGTTGGCCCTGCAGGC
GTTACATAACTTACGGTAAATGGCCCGCCTGGCTGACCGCCCAACGACCCCCGCCCATTGACGTCAATAA
TGACGTATGTTCCCATAGTAACGCCAATAGGGACTTTCCATTGACGTCAATGGGTGGAGTATTTACGGTA
AACTGCCCACTTGGCAGTACATCAAGTGTATCATATGCCAAGTCCGCCCCCTATTGACGTCAATGACGGT
AAATGGCCCGCCTGGCATTATGCCCAGTACATGACCTTACGGGACTTTCCTACTTGGCAGTACATCTACG
TATTAGTCATCGCTATTACCATGGTGATGCGGTTTTGGCAGTACACCAATGGGCGTGGATAGCGGTTTGA
CTCACGGGGATTTCCAAGTCTCCACCCCATTGACGTCAATGGGAGTTTGTTTTGGCACCAAAATCAACGG
GACTTTCCAAAATGTCGTAATAACCCCGCCCCGTTGACGCAAATGGGCGGTAGGCGTGTACGGTGGGAGG
TCTATATAAGCAGAGCTCGTTTAGTGAACCGTCAGATCGCCTGGAGACGCCATCCACGCTGTTTTGACCT
CCATAGAAGACAACAACTTTGTACAAAAAAGTTGGCACCATGTTCGTGTTTCTCGTCCTGCTGCCACTCG
TGTCCAGCCAGAGGGTGCAGCCGACCGAATCCATCGTGCGCTTCCCTAACATCACCAATCTGTGCCCGTT
CGGGGAGGTGTTCAACGCTACCCGGTTCGCCTCGGTCTACGCCTGGAACCGGAAGCGGATTTCCAACTGC
GTCGCGGACTACTCAGTGTTGTACAACTCCGCCTCTTTTTCCACTTTCAAATGCTACGGGGTGTCGCCCA
CAAAGCTGAATGATCTGTGCTTTACCAACGTGTACGCCGACTCGTTCGTGATCAGAGGAGATGAGGTCCG
GCAGATTGCACCTGGCCAGACCGGAAACATCGCGGATTACAACTATAAGCTGCCCGACGACTTCACCGGC
TGCGTGATTGCTTGGAACTCCAACAACCTGGACAGCAAAGTCGGCGGAAACTACAACTACCTGTACCGGC
TGTTCCGCAAGTCCAACCTGAAGCCGTTCGAGCGGGACATCTCCACGGAAATCTACCAGGCCGGATCGAC
CCCATGCAACGGCGTGAAGGGGTTCAACTGTTATTTCCCCTTGCAATCCTACGGATTCCAGCCAACTTAC
GGGGTCGGCTACCAGCCTTACCGCGTGGTGGTGCTTTCGTTTGAACTGCTCCATGCACCCGCCACTGTGT
GCGGCCCGAAGAAGTCCACCAATCTGGTCAAGAACAAATGCGTGAACTTCCACCATCATCACCACCACTA
ATCAACTTTCTTGTACAAAGTTGTGAAATTCTGCAGATATCCATCACACTGGCGGCCGCTCGAGCATGCA
TCTAGAGGGCCCTATTCTATAGTGTCACCTAAATGCTAGAGCTCGCTGATCAGCCTCGACTGTGCCTTCT
AGTTGCCAGCCATCTGTTGTTTGCCCCTCCCCCGTGCCTTCCTTGACCCTGGAAGGTGCCACTCCCACTG
TCCTTTCCTAATAAAATGAGGAAATTGCATCGCATTGTCTGAGTAGGTGTCATTCTATTCTGGGGGGTGG
GGTGGGGCAGGACAGCAAGGGGGAGGATTGGGAAGACAATAGCAGGCATGCTGGGGATGCGGTGGGCTCT
ATGGCTTCTGAGGCGGAAAGAACCAGCTGGGGCTCTAGGGGGTATCCCC
[124 nt withheld, positions 2500-2623]
C
[91 nt withheld, positions 2625-2715]
A
[49 nt withheld, positions 2717-2765]
CCTTTGACGTTGGAGTCCACGTTCTTT
[37 nt withheld, positions 2793-2829]
ACCCTATCTCGGTCTATTCTTTTGATTTATAAGGGATTTTGCCGATTTCGGCCTATTGGTTAAAAAATGA
GCTGATTTAACAAAAATTTAACGCGAATTAATTCTGTGGAATGTGTGTCAGTTAGGGTGTGGAAAGTCCC
CAGGCTCCCCAGCAGGCAGAAGTATGCAAAGCATGCATCTCAATTAGTCAGCAACCAGGTGTGGAAAGTC
CCTAGGCTCCCCAGCAGGCAGAAGTATGCAAAGCATGCATCTCAATTAGTCAGCAACCATAGTCCCGCCC
CTAACTCCGCCCATCCCGCCCCTAACTCCGCCCAGTTCCGCCCATTCTCCGCCCCATGGCTGACTAATTT
TTTTTATTTATGCAGAGGCCGAGGCCGCCTCTGCCTCTGAGCTATTCCAGAAGTAGTGAGGAGGCTTTTT
TGGAGGCCTAGGCTTTTGCAAAAAGCTCCCGGGAGCTTGTATATCCATTTTCGGATCTGATCAAGAGACA
GGATGAGGATCGTTTCGCATGATTGAACAAGATGGATTGCACGCAGGTTCTCCGGCCGCTTGGGTGGAGA
GGCTATTCGGCTATGACTGGGCACAACAGACAATCGGCTGCTCTGATGCCGCCGTGTTCCGGCTGTCAGC
GCAGGGGCGCCCGGTTCTTTTTGTCAAGACCGACCTGTCCGGTGCCCTGAATGAACTGCAGGACGAGGCA
GCGCGGCTATCGTGGCTGGCCACGACGGGCGTTCCTTGCGCAGCTGTGCTCGACGTTGTCACTGAAGCGG
GAAGGGACTGGCTGCTATTGGGCGAAGTGCCGGGGCAGGATCTCCTGTCATCTCACCTTGCTCCTGCCGA
GAAAGTATCCATCATGGCTGATGCAATGCGGCGGCTGCATACGCTTGATCCGGCTACCTGCCCATTCGAC
CACCAAGCGAAACATCGCATCGAGCGAGCACGTACTCGGATGGAAGCCGGTCTTGTCGATCAGGATGATC
TGGACGAAGAGCATCAGGGGCTCGCGCCAGCCGAACTGTTCGCCAGGCTCAAGGCGCGCATGCCCGACGG
CGAGGATCTCGTCGTGACCCATGGCGATGCCTGCTTGCCGAATATCATGGTGGAAAATGGCCGCTTTTCT
GGATTCATCGACTGTGGCCGGCTGGGTGTGGCGGACCGCTATCAGGACATAGCGTTGGCTACCCGTGATA
TTGCTGAAGAGCTTGGCGGCGAATGGGCTGACCGCTTCCTCGTGCTTTACGGTATCGCCGCTCCCGATTC
GCAGCGCATCGCCTTCTATCGCCTTCTTGACGAGTTCTTCTGAGCGGGACTCTGGGGTTCGAAATGACCG
ACCAAGCGACGCCCAACCTGCCATCACGAGATTTCGATTCCACCGCCGCCTTCTATGAAAGGTTGGGCTT
CGGAATCGTTTTCCGGGACGCCGGCTGGATGATCCTCCAGCGCGGGGATCTCATGCTGGAGTTCTTCGCC
CACCCCAACTTGTTTATTGCAGCTTATAATGGTTACAAATAAAGCAATAGCATCACAAATTTCACAAATA
AAGCATTTTTTTCACTGCATTCTAGTTGTGGTTTGTCCAAACTCATCAATGTATCTTATCATGTCTGTAT
ACCGTCGACCTCTAGCTAGAGCTTGGCGTAATCATGGTCATAGCTGTTTCCTGTGTGAAATTGTTATCCG
CTCACAATTCCACACAACATACGAGCCGGAAGCATAAAGTGTAAAGCCTGGGGTGCCTAATGAGTGAGCT
AACTCACATTAATTGCGTTGCGCTCACTGCCCGCTTTCCAGTCGGGAAACCTGTCGTGCCAGCTGCATTA
ATGAATCGGCCAACGCGCGGGGAGAGGCGGTTTGCGTATTGGGCGCTCTTCCGCTTCCTCGCTCACTGAC
TCGCTGCGCTCGGTCGTTCGGCTGCGGCGAGCGGTATCAGCTCACTCAAAGGCGGTAATACGGTTATCCA
CAGAATCAGGGGATAACGCAGGAAAGAACATGTGAGCAAAAGGCCAGCAAAAGGCCAGGAACCGTAAAAA
GGCCGCGTTGCTGGCGTTTTTCCATAGGCTCCGCCCCCCTGACGAGCATCACAAAAATCGACGCTCAAGT
CAGAGGTGGCGAAACCCGACAGGACTATAAAGATACCAGGCGTTTCCCCCTGGAAGCTCCCTCGTGCGCT
CTCCTGTTCCGACCCTGCCGCTTACCGGATACCTGTCCGCCTTTCTCCCTTCGGGAAGCGTGGCGCTTTC
TCATAGCTCACGCTGTAGGTATCTCAGTTCGGTGTAGGTCGTTCGCTCCAAGCTGGGCTGTGTGCACGAA
CCCCCCGTTCAGCCCGACCGCTGCGCCTTATCCGGTAACTATCGTCTTGAGTCCAACCCGGTAAGACACG
ACTTATCGCCACTGGCAGCAGCCACTGGTAACAGGATTAGCAGAGCGAGGTATGTAGGCGGTGCTACAGA
GTTCTTGAAGTGGTGGCCTAACTACGGCTACACTAGAAGAACAGTATTTGGTATCTGCGCTCTGCTGAAG
CCAGTTACCTTCGGAAAAAGAGTTGGTAGCTCTTGATCCGGCAAACAAACCACCGCTGGTAGCGGTGGTT
TTTTTGTTTGCAAGCAGCAGATTACGCGCAGAAAAAAAGGATCTCAAGAAGATCCTTTGATCTTTTCTAC
GGGGTCTGACGCTCAGTGGAACGAAAACTCACGTTAAGGGATTTTGGTCATGAGATTATCAAAAAGGATC
TTCACCTAGATCCTTTTAAATTAAAAATGAAGTTTTAAATCAATCTAAAGTATATATGAGTAAACTTGGT
CTGACAGTTACCAATGCTTAATCAGTGAGGCACCTATCTCAGCGATCTGTCTATTTCGTTCATCCATAGT
TGCCTGACTCCCCGTCGTGTAGATAACTACGATACGGGAGGGCTTACCATCTGGCCCCAGTGCTGCAATG
ATACCGCGAGACCCACGCTCACCGGCTCCAGATTTATCAGCAATAAACCAGCCAGCCGGAAGGGCCGAGC
GCAGAAGTGGTCCTGCAACTTTATCCGCCTCCATCCAGTCTATTAATTGTTGCCGGGAAGCTAGAGTAAG
TAGTTCGCCAGTTAATAGTTTGCGCAACGTTGTTGCCATTGCTACAGGCATCGTGGTGTCACGCTCGTCG
TTTGGTATGGCTTCATTCAGCTCCGGTTCCCAACGATCAAGGCGAGTTACATGATCCCCCATGTTGTGCA
AAAAAGCGGTTAGCTCCTTCGGTCCTCCGATCGTTGTCAGAAGTAAGTTGGCCGCAGTGTTATCACTCAT
GGTTATGGCAGCACTGCATAATTCTCTTACTGTCATGCCATCCGTAAGATGCTTTTCTGTGACTGGTGAG
TACTCAACCAAGTCATTCTGAGAATAGTGTATGCGGCGACCGAGTTGCTCTTGCCCGGCGTCAATACGGG
ATAATACCGCGCCACATAGCAGAACTTTAAAAGTGCTCATCATTGGAAAACGTTCTTCGGGGCGAAAACT
CTCAAGGATCTTACCGCTGTTGAGATCCAGTTCGATGTAACCCACTCGTGCACCCAACTGATCTTCAGCA
TCTTTTACTTTCACCAGCGTTTCTGGGTGAGCAAAAACAGGAAGGCAAAATGCCGCAAAAAAGGGAATAA
GGGCGACACGGAAATGTTGAATACTCATACTCTTCCTTTTTCAATATTATTGAAGCATTTATCAGGGTTA
TTGTCTCATGAGCGGATACATATTTGAATGTATTTAGAAAAATAAACAAATAGGGGTTCCGCGCACATTT
CCCCGAAAAGTGCCACCTGACGTCGACGGATCGGGAGATCCGCCTTTATGTGTAACTCTTGGCTGAAGCT
CTTACACCAATGCTGGGGGACATGTACCTCCCAGGGGCCCAGGAAGACTACGGGAGGCTACACCAACGTC
AATCAGAGGGGCCTGTGTAGCTACCGATAAGCGGACCCTCAAGAGGGCATTAGCAATAGTGTTTATAAGG
CCCCCTTGTTAACCCTAAACGGGTAGCATATGCTTCCCGGGTAGTAGTATATACTATCCAGACTAACCCT
AATTCAATAGCATATGTTACCCAACGGGAAGCATATGCTATCGAATTAGGGTTAGTAAAAGGGTCCTAAG
GAACAGCGATATCTCCCACCCCATGAGCTGTCACGGTTTTATTTACATGGGGTCAGGATTCCACGAGGGT
AGTGAACCATTTTAGTCACAAGGGCAGTGGCTGAAGATCAAGGAGCGGGCAGTGAACTCTCCTGAATCTT
CGCCTGCTTCTTCATTCTCCTTCGTTTAGCTAATAGAATAACTGCTGAGTTGTGAACAGTAAGGTGTATG
TGAGGTGCTCGAAAACAAGGTTTCAGGTGACGCCCCCAGAATAAAATTTGGACGGGGGGTTCAGTGGTGG
CATTGTGCTATGACACCAATATAACCCTCACAAACCCCTTGGGCAATAAATACTAGTGTAGGAATGAAAC
ATTCTGAATATCTTTAACAATAGAAATCCATGGGGTGGGGACAAGCCGTAAAGACTGGATGTCCATCTCA
CACGAATTTATGGCTATGGGCAACACATAATCCTAGTGCAATATGATACTGGGGTTATTAAGATGTGTCC
CAGGCAGGGACCAAGACAGGTGAACCATGTTGTTACACTCTATTTGTAACAAGGGGAAAGAGAGTGGACG
CCGACAGCAGCGGACTCCACTGGTTGTCTCTAACACCCCCGAAAATTAAACGGGGCTCCACGCCAATGGG
GCCCATAAACAAAGACAAGTGGCCACTCTTTTTTTTGAAATTGTGGAGTGGGGGCACGCGTCAGCCCCCA
CACGCCGCCCTGCGGTTTTGGACTGTAAAATAAGGGTGTAATAACTTGGCTGATTGTAACCCCGCTAACC
ACTGCGGTCAAACCACTTGCCCACAAAACCACTAATGGCACCCCGGGGAATACCTGCATAAGTAGGTGGG
CGGGCCAAGATAGGGGCGCGATTGCTGCGATCTGGAGGACAAATTACACACACTTGCGCCTGAGCGCCAA
GCACAGGGTTGTTGGTCCTCATATTCACGAGGTCGCTGAGAGCACGGTGGGCTAATGTTGCCATGGGTAG
CATATACTACCCAAATATCTGGATAGCATATGCTATCCTAATCTATATCTGGGTAGCATAGGCTATCCTA
ATCTATATCTGGGTAGCATATGCTATCCTAATCTATATCTGGGTAGTATATGCTATCCTAATTTATATCT
GGGTAGCATAGGCT
